Addgene plasmid #44552: pDN-T2dGZmxh
Depositing lab: Gabor Balazsi. Depositing organization: University of Texas MD Anderson Cancer Center. Publication: Mapping the environmental fitness landscape of a synthetic gene circuit. Nevozhay D, Adams RM, Van Itallie E, Bennett MR, Balazsi G. PLoS Comput Biol. 2012;8(4):e1002480. doi: 10.1371/journal.pcbi.1002480. Epub 2012 Apr 12. PubMed 22511863.
Backbone
  Vector backbone: pRS403
  Backbone manufacturer: Stratagene
  Backbone size w/o insert (bp): 4456
  Total vector size (bp): 5941
  Modifications to backbone: CYC1 transcriptional terminator present downstream of inserts (between XhoI and PvuII sites). Small region of additional homology to the his3 locus inserted in front of the HIS3 gene (between AhdI and AfeI sites) to facilitate integration.
  Vector type: Yeast Expression, Synthetic Biology ; Expression regulator/reporter
  Selectable markers: Zeocin, HIS3
Growth in bacteria
  Bacterial resistance: Ampicillin, 100 μg/mL
  Growth temperature: 37°C
  Growth strain: XL10 Gold
  Copy number: High Copy
Gene/Insert 1
  Gene/Insert name: PTETREG promoter (alt names: Yeast ADH1 transcriptional term. and two copies of the tetO2 operator site upstream of the PCYC1 TATA box and minimal promoter; rtTA-MF inducible promoter)
  Species: Synthetic
  Insert size (bp): 504
  Promoter: PTETREG
  Cloning method: Restriction Enzyme; 5′ cloning site AflII (not destroyed); 3′ cloning site BamHI (not destroyed)
  Sequencing primers: 5′ F1ori-R (AGGGAAGAAAGCGAAAGGAG); 3′ GFP-R
Gene/Insert 2
  Gene/Insert name: yEGFP::ZeoR (alt names: yeast-enhanced green fluorescent protein; Bleomycin/Zeocin resistance protein)
  Species: S. cerevisiae (budding yeast), Synthetic
  Insert size (bp): 1111
  Cloning method: Restriction Enzyme; 5′ cloning site BamHI (not destroyed); 3′ cloning site XhoI (not destroyed)
  Sequencing primers: 5′ Unknown; 3′ Zeo-R (ctgatgaacagggtcacgtc)
Resource information
  A portion of this plasmid was derived from a plasmid made by: PTETREG promoter from plasmid pBB247 from Attila Becskei and Luis Serrano, EMBL Heidelberg, Germany
Terms and licenses: Academic/Nonprofit Terms; Industry Terms: Not Available to Industry
Depositor comments: This plasmids was created as follows. First, the PTETREG promoter consisting of two tetO2 sites upstream of the minimal PCYC1 promoter was amplified from the pBB247 plasmid (Becskei, Séraphin, and Serrano, EMBO 2001, PMID: 11350942), and inserted into the pDN-G1GZmh plasmid between the AflII and BamHI sites instead of the PGAL1-D12 promoter resulting in the pDN-T2dGZmh plasmid. In order to facilitate the planned integration of the reporter plasmid into the his3Δ200 locus of the YPH500 strain, a small region bearing homology to the his3Δ200 locus was constructed by PCR and inserted in front of the HIS3 gene between the AhdI and AfeI sites of the pDN-T2dGZmh plasmid, resulting in the pDN-T2dGZmlh plasmid. Next, a second ADH1 terminator was removed from the pDN-T2dGZmlh plasmid, resulting in the final reporter pDN-T2dGZmxh plasmid bearing the yEGFP::zeoR fluorescent reporter gene under the control of the PTETREG rtTA-MF inducible promoter.
How to cite: pDN-T2dGZmxh was a gift from Gabor Balazsi (Addgene plasmid # 44552 ; http://n2t.net/addgene:44552 ; RRID:Addgene_44552)
