[The description below was written by a language model from this plasmid's Addgene catalogue record and pLannotate feature annotations shown in this document.]
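Description:
pDN-T2dGZmxh is a 5.9 kb yeast integrating reporter plasmid built on the pRS403 backbone for use in Saccharomyces cerevisiae synthetic gene circuits. In E. coli it is maintained at high copy through a ColE1/pUC-type origin and selected with ampicillin via the bla gene; an f1 origin from the parental backbone is also present. No yeast replication origin is annotated, consistent with the pRS403 integrative design. It relies on chromosomal integration, with the HIS3 promoter and coding sequence providing histidine prototrophy as the selection. A short extra region of homology was added upstream of HIS3 so that the plasmid could be targeted to the his3Δ200 locus of strain YPH500.

The payload is a yEGFP::ZeoR fusion: yeast-enhanced GFP (annotated by the software as GFPmut3) followed by the Sh ble bleomycin/Zeocin-binding protein, closed by a CYC1 terminator. Expression is driven by PTETREG, a synthetic promoter with two tetO2 operator sites upstream of the CYC1 TATA box and minimal promoter. The two short hits labelled as PLtetO-1 fragments in the feature table most likely correspond to these operators. An upstream ADH1 terminator forms part of the promoter insert and probably insulates the cassette from read-through transcription; a second ADH1 terminator was removed during construction.

Because PTETREG is activated by the reverse tetracycline transactivator rtTA-MF, which this plasmid does not encode, the construct acts as the output module of a circuit. Its single fusion protein couples a fluorescence readout to Zeocin resistance. This links gene expression level to cell fitness, as in the associated study mapping the environmental fitness landscape of a synthetic gene circuit.
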