Features (pLannotate 1.2.2; 18 found; start..end, strand, type, name):
    137..187     +  misc_feature   bom (fragment): basis of mobility region from pBR322
    190..333     -  CDS            MRM1 (fragment): MRM1_YEAST - Also known as PET56 From Saccharomyces cerevisiae (strain ATCC 204508 / S288c) (Baker's yeast).
    383..570     +  promoter       HIS3 promoter: S. cerevisiae HIS3
    571..1233    +  CDS            HIS3: imidazoleglycerol-phosphate dehydratase, required for histidine biosynthesis; S. cerevisiae HIS3; yeast auxotrophic marker
   1441..1492    +  misc_feature   bom (fragment): basis of mobility region from pBR322
   1520..1948    -  rep_origin     f1 ori (sequence partly withheld): f1 bacteriophage origin of replication; arrow indicates direction of (+) strand synthesis
   1952..2022    -  CDS            lacZα (fragment): LacZα fragment of β-galactosidase; lacZ fragment
   2050..2237    +  terminator     ADH1 terminator: S. cerevisiae ADH1; transcription terminator for the S. cerevisiae alcohol dehydrogenase 1 (ADH1) gene
   2281..2300    +  promoter       PLtetO-1 promoter (fragment): modified phage lambda PL promoter with tet operator sites (Lutz and Bujard, 1997)
   2323..2342    +  promoter       PLtetO-1 promoter (fragment): modified phage lambda PL promoter with tet operator sites (Lutz and Bujard, 1997)
   2545..3258    +  CDS            GFPmut3: GFPmut3 is a basic (constitutively fluorescent) green fluorescent protein published in 1996, derived from Aequorea victoria. It is reported to be a very rapidly-maturing weak dimer.
   3283..3657    +  CDS            BleoR: antibiotic-binding protein; Sh ble from Streptoalloteichus hindustanus; confers resistance to bleomycin, phleomycin, and Zeocin™
   3690..3879    +  terminator     CYC1 terminator: S. cerevisiae CYC1; transcription terminator for CYC1
   3882..3939    -  CDS            lacI (fragment): lac repressor; lacI; The lac repressor binds to the lac operator to inhibit transcription in E. coli. This inhibition can be relieved by adding lactose or isopropyl-β-D-thiogalactopyranoside (IPTG).
   4122..4710    -  rep_origin     ori: high-copy-number ColE1/pMB1/pBR322/pUC origin of replication
   4881..5741    -  CDS            AmpR: β-lactamase; bla; confers resistance to ampicillin, carbenicillin, and related antibiotics
   5742..5846    -  promoter       AmpR promoter: bla
   5941..35      +  CDS            rop (fragment) (across the origin): Rop protein, which maintains plasmids at low copy number; rop
>Addgene plasmid #44552 | pDN-T2dGZmxh | depositor full sequence | sequence record 60893 | pDN-T2dGZmxh sequence 5941 bps
TCGCGCGTTTCGGTGATGACGGTGAAAACCTCTGACACATGCAGCTCCCGGAGACGGTCACAGCTTGTCT
GTAAGCGGATGCCGGGAGCAGACAAGCCCGTCAGGGCGCGTCAGCGGGTGTTGGCGGGTGTCGGGGCTGG
CTTAACTATGCGGCATCAGAGCAGATTGTACTGAGAGTGCACCATATCATTGTTTTTTTCTACTATTGCT
TTGCTGTGGGAAAAACTTATCGAAAGATGACGACTTTTTCTTAATTCTCGTTTTAAGAGCTTGGTGAGCG
CTAGGAGTCACTGCCAGGTATCGTTTGAACACGGCATTAGTCAGGGAAGTCATAACACAGTCCTTTCCCG
CAATTTTCTTTTTCTATTACTCTTGGCCTCCTCTAGTACACTCTATATTTTTTTATGCCTCGGTAATGAT
TTTCATTTTTTTTTTTCCACCTAGCGGATGACTCTTTTTTTTTCTTAGCGATTGGCATTATCACATAATG
AATTATACATTATATAAAGTAATGTGATTTCTTCGAAGAATATACTAAAAAATGAGCAGGCAAGATAAAC
GAAGGCAAAGATGACAGAGCAGAAAGCCCTAGTAAAGCGTATTACAAATGAAACCAAGATTCAGATTGCG
ATCTCTTTAAAGGGTGGTCCCCTAGCGATAGAGCACTCGATCTTCCCAGAAAAAGAGGCAGAAGCAGTAG
CAGAACAGGCCACACAATCGCAAGTGATTAACGTCCACACAGGTATAGGGTTTCTGGACCATATGATACA
TGCTCTGGCCAAGCATTCCGGCTGGTCGCTAATCGTTGAGTGCATTGGTGACTTACACATAGACGACCAT
CACACCACTGAAGACTGCGGGATTGCTCTCGGTCAAGCTTTTAAAGAGGCCCTAGGGGCCGTGCGTGGAG
TAAAAAGGTTTGGATCAGGATTTGCGCCTTTGGATGAGGCACTTTCCAGAGCGGTGGTAGATCTTTCGAA
CAGGCCGTACGCAGTTGTCGAACTTGGTTTGCAAAGGGAGAAAGTAGGAGATCTCTCTTGCGAGATGATC
CCGCATTTTCTTGAAAGCTTTGCAGAGGCTAGCAGAATTACCCTCCACGTTGATTGTCTGCGAGGCAAGA
ATGATCATCACCGTAGTGAGAGTGCGTTCAAGGCTCTTGCGGTTGCCATAAGAGAAGCCACCTCGCCCAA
TGGTACCAACGATGTTCCCTCCACCAAAGGTGTTCTTATGTAGTGACACCGATTATTTAAAGCTGCAGCA
TACGATATATATACATGTGTATATATGTATACCTATGAATGTCAGTAAGTATGTATACGAACAGTATGAT
ACTGAAGATGACAAGGTAATGCATCATTCTATACGTGTCATTCTGAACGAGGCGCGCTTTCCTTTTTTCT
TTTTGCTTTTTCTTTTTTTTTCTCTTGAACTCGACGGATCTATGCGGTGTGAAATACCGCACAGATGCGT
AAGGAGAAAATACCGCATCAGGAAATTGTAAGCGTTAATATTTTGTTAAAATTCGCGTTAAATTTTTGTT
AAATCAGCTCATTTTTTAACCAATAGGCCGAAATCGGCAAAATCCCTTATAAATCAAAAGAATAGACCGA
GATAGGGT
[37 nt withheld, positions 1619-1655]
AAAGAACGTGGACTCCAACGTCAAAGG
[49 nt withheld, positions 1683-1731]
T
[91 nt withheld, positions 1733-1823]
G
[124 nt withheld, positions 1825-1948]
CCATTCGCCATTCAGGCTGCGCAACTGTTGGGAAGGGCGATCGGTGCGGGCCTCTTCGCTATTACGCCAG
CTGGAGCTCTTAAGGCGCCACTTCTAAATAAGCGAATTTCTTATGATTTATGATTTTTATTATTAAATAA
GTTATAAAAAAAATAAGTGTATACAAATTTTAAAGTGACTCTTAGGTTTTAAAACGAAAATTCTTATTCT
TGAGTAACTCTTTCCTGTAGGTCAGGTTGCTTTCTCAGGTATAGTATGAGGTCGCTCTTATTGACCACAC
CTCTACCGGCAGATCCGCTAGGGATAACAGGGTAATATAGATCAATTCCTCGATCCCTATCAGTGATAGA
GAGTCGACAAAGTCGAGTTTCTCGATCCCTATCAGTGATAGAGAGTCGACAAAGTCGAGTTTCTCGATCG
AGACCACTGCATGCATGTGCTCTGTATGTATATAAAACTCTTGTTTTCTTCTTTTCTCTAAATATTCTTT
CCTTATACATTAGGTCCTTTGTAGCATAAATTACTATACTTCTATAGACACGCAAACACAAATACACACA
CTAAATTACCGGATCAATTCGGGGGATCCTATTAAAATGTCTAAAGGTGAAGAATTATTCACTGGTGTTG
TCCCAATTTTGGTTGAATTAGATGGTGATGTTAATGGTCACAAATTTTCTGTCTCCGGTGAAGGTGAAGG
TGATGCTACTTACGGTAAATTGACCTTAAAATTTATTTGTACTACTGGTAAATTGCCAGTTCCATGGCCA
ACCTTAGTCACTACTTTCGGTTATGGTGTTCAATGTTTTGCGAGATACCCAGATCATATGAAACAACATG
ACTTTTTCAAGTCTGCCATGCCAGAAGGTTATGTTCAAGAAAGAACTATTTTTTTCAAAGATGACGGTAA
CTACAAGACCAGAGCTGAAGTCAAGTTTGAAGGTGATACCTTAGTTAATAGAATCGAATTAAAAGGTATT
GATTTTAAAGAAGATGGTAACATTTTAGGTCACAAATTGGAATACAACTATAACTCTCACAATGTTTACA
TCATGGCTGACAAACAAAAGAATGGTATCAAAGTTAACTTCAAAATTAGACACAACATTGAAGATGGTTC
TGTTCAATTAGCTGACCATTATCAACAAAATACTCCAATTGGTGATGGTCCAGTCTTGTTACCAGACAAC
CATTACTTATCCACTCAATCTGCCTTATCCAAAGATCCAAACGAAAAGAGAGACCACATGGTCTTGTTAG
AATTTGTTACTGCTGCTGGTATTACCCATGGTATGGATGAATTGTACAAAGGTGACGGTGCTGGTTTAAT
TAACATGGCCAAGTTGACCAGTGCCGTTCCGGTGCTCACCGCGCGCGACGTCGCCGGAGCGGTCGAGTTC
TGGACCGACCGGCTCGGGTTCTCCCGGGACTTCGTGGAGGACGACTTCGCCGGTGTGGTCCGGGACGACG
TGACCCTGTTCATCAGCGCGGTCCAGGACCAGGTGGTGCCGGACAACACCCTGGCCTGGGTGTGGGTGCG
CGGCCTGGACGAGCTGTACGCCGAGTGGTCGGAGGTCGTGTCCACGAACTTCCGGGACGCCTCCGGGCCG
GCCATGACCGAGATCGGCGAGCAGCCGTGGGGGCGGGAGTTCGCCCTGCGCGACCCGGCCGGCAACTGCG
TGCACTTCGTGGCCGAGGAGCAGGACTGACTCGAGTAAGCTTGGTACCGCGGCTAGCTAAGATCCGCTCT
AACCGAAAAGGAAGGAGTTAGACAACCTGAAGTCTAGGTCCCTATTTATTTTTTTATAGTTATGTTAGTA
TTAAGAACGTTATTTATATTTCAAATTTTTCTTTTTTTTCTGTACAGACGCGTGTACGCATGTAACATTA
TACTGAAAACCTTGCTTGAGAAGGTTTTGGGACGCTCGAAGATCCAGCTGCATTAATGAATCGGCCAACG
CGCGGGGAGAGGCGGTTTGCGTATTGGGCGCTCTTCCGCTTCCTCGCTCACTGACTCGCTGCGCTCGGTC
GTTCGGCTGCGGCGAGCGGTATCAGCTCACTCAAAGGCGGTAATACGGTTATCCACAGAATCAGGGGATA
ACGCAGGAAAGAACATGTGAGCAAAAGGCCAGCAAAAGGCCAGGAACCGTAAAAAGGCCGCGTTGCTGGC
GTTTTTCCATAGGCTCCGCCCCCCTGACGAGCATCACAAAAATCGACGCTCAAGTCAGAGGTGGCGAAAC
CCGACAGGACTATAAAGATACCAGGCGTTTCCCCCTGGAAGCTCCCTCGTGCGCTCTCCTGTTCCGACCC
TGCCGCTTACCGGATACCTGTCCGCCTTTCTCCCTTCGGGAAGCGTGGCGCTTTCTCATAGCTCACGCTG
TAGGTATCTCAGTTCGGTGTAGGTCGTTCGCTCCAAGCTGGGCTGTGTGCACGAACCCCCCGTTCAGCCC
GACCGCTGCGCCTTATCCGGTAACTATCGTCTTGAGTCCAACCCGGTAAGACACGACTTATCGCCACTGG
CAGCAGCCACTGGTAACAGGATTAGCAGAGCGAGGTATGTAGGCGGTGCTACAGAGTTCTTGAAGTGGTG
GCCTAACTACGGCTACACTAGAAGGACAGTATTTGGTATCTGCGCTCTGCTGAAGCCAGTTACCTTCGGA
AAAAGAGTTGGTAGCTCTTGATCCGGCAAACAAACCACCGCTGGTAGCGGTGGTTTTTTTGTTTGCAAGC
AGCAGATTACGCGCAGAAAAAAAGGATCTCAAGAAGATCCTTTGATCTTTTCTACGGGGTCTGACGCTCA
GTGGAACGAAAACTCACGTTAAGGGATTTTGGTCATGAGATTATCAAAAAGGATCTTCACCTAGATCCTT
TTAAATTAAAAATGAAGTTTTAAATCAATCTAAAGTATATATGAGTAAACTTGGTCTGACAGTTACCAAT
GCTTAATCAGTGAGGCACCTATCTCAGCGATCTGTCTATTTCGTTCATCCATAGTTGCCTGACTCCCCGT
CGTGTAGATAACTACGATACGGGAGGGCTTACCATCTGGCCCCAGTGCTGCAATGATACCGCGAGACCCA
CGCTCACCGGCTCCAGATTTATCAGCAATAAACCAGCCAGCCGGAAGGGCCGAGCGCAGAAGTGGTCCTG
CAACTTTATCCGCCTCCATCCAGTCTATTAATTGTTGCCGGGAAGCTAGAGTAAGTAGTTCGCCAGTTAA
TAGTTTGCGCAACGTTGTTGCCATTGCTACAGGCATCGTGGTGTCACGCTCGTCGTTTGGTATGGCTTCA
TTCAGCTCCGGTTCCCAACGATCAAGGCGAGTTACATGATCCCCCATGTTGTGCAAAAAAGCGGTTAGCT
CCTTCGGTCCTCCGATCGTTGTCAGAAGTAAGTTGGCCGCAGTGTTATCACTCATGGTTATGGCAGCACT
GCATAATTCTCTTACTGTCATGCCATCCGTAAGATGCTTTTCTGTGACTGGTGAGTACTCAACCAAGTCA
TTCTGAGAATAGTGTATGCGGCGACCGAGTTGCTCTTGCCCGGCGTCAATACGGGATAATACCGCGCCAC
ATAGCAGAACTTTAAAAGTGCTCATCATTGGAAAACGTTCTTCGGGGCGAAAACTCTCAAGGATCTTACC
GCTGTTGAGATCCAGTTCGATGTAACCCACTCGTGCACCCAACTGATCTTCAGCATCTTTTACTTTCACC
AGCGTTTCTGGGTGAGCAAAAACAGGAAGGCAAAATGCCGCAAAAAAGGGAATAAGGGCGACACGGAAAT
GTTGAATACTCATACTCTTCCTTTTTCAATATTATTGAAGCATTTATCAGGGTTATTGTCTCATGAGCGG
ATACATATTTGAATGTATTTAGAAAAATAAACAAATAGGGGTTCCGCGCACATTTCCCCGAAAAGTGCCA
CCTGACGTCTAAGAAACCATTATTATCATGACATTAACCTATAAAAATAGGCGTATCACGAGGCCCTTTC
GTC
