>Addgene plasmid #44552 | pDN-T2dGZmxh | addgene partial sequence | sequence record 62680 | GFP-R 5'-CCATCTAATTCAACAAGAATTGGGACAAC-3'
ATTCTTCACCTTTAGACATTTTAATAGGATCCCCCGAATTGATCCGGTAATTTAGTGTGTGTATTTGTGT
TTGCGTGTCTATAGAAGTATAGTAATTTATGCTACAAAGGACCTAATGTATAAGGAAAGAATATTTAGAG
AAAAGAAGAAAACAAGAGTTTTATATACATACAGAGCACATGCATGCAGTGGTCTCGATCGAGAAACTCG
ACTTTGTCGACTCTCTATCACTGATAGGGATCGAGAAACTCGACTTTGTCGACTCTCTATCACTGATAGG
GATCGAGGAATTGATCTATATTACCCTGTTATCCCTAGCGGATCTGCCGGTAGAGGTGTGGTCAATAAGA
GCGACCTCATACTATACCTGAGAAAGCAACCTGACCTACAGGAAAGAGTTACTCAAGAATAAGAATTTTC
GTTTTAAAACCTAAGAGTCACTTTAAAATTTGTATACACTTATTTTTTTTATAACTTATTTAATAATAAA
AATCATAAATCATAAGAAATTCGCTTATTTAGAAGTGGCGCCTTAAGAGCTCCAGCTGGCGTAATAGCGA
AGAGGCCCGCACCGATCGCCCTTCCCAACAGTTGCGCAGCCTGAATGGCGAATGG
[124 nt withheld, positions 616-739]
C
[91 nt withheld, positions 741-831]
A
[49 nt withheld, positions 833-881]
CCTTTGACGTTGGAGTC
