>Addgene plasmid #44552 | pDN-T2dGZmxh | addgene partial sequence | sequence record 62681 | pRSII-F1 5'-CGGCATCAGAGCAGATTGTAC-3'
TATCATTGTTTTTTTCTACTATTGCTTTGCTGTGGGAAAAACTTATCGAAAGATGACGACTTTTTCTTAA
TTCTCGTTTTAAGAGCTTGGTGAGCGCTAGGAGTCACTGCCAGGTATCGTTTGAACACGGCATTAGTCAG
GGAAGTCATAACACAGTCCTTTCCCGCAATTTTCTTTTTCTATTACTCTTGGCCTCCTCTAGTACACTCT
ATATTTTTTTATGCCTCGGTAATGATTTTCATTTTTTTTTTTCCACCTAGCGGATGACTCTTTTTTTTTC
TTAGCGATTGGCATTATCACATAATGAATTATACATTATATAAAGTAATGTGATTTCTTCGAAGAATATA
CTAAAAAATGAGCAGGCAAGATAAACGAAGGCAAAGATGACAGAGCAGAAAGCCCTAGTAAAGCGTATTA
CAAATGAAACCAAGATTCAGATTGCGATCTCTTTAAAGGGTGGTCCCCTAGCGATAGAGCACTCGATCTT
CCCAGAAAAAGAGGCAGAAGCAGTAGCAGAACAGGCCACACAATCGCAAGTGATTAACGTCCACACAGGT
ATAGGGTTTCTGGACCATATGATACATGCTCTGGCCAAGCATTCCGGCTGGTCGCTAATCGTTGAGTGCA
TTGGTGACTTACACATAGACGACCATCACACCACTGAAGACTGCGGGATTGCTCTCGGTCAAGCTTTTAA
AGAGGCCCTAGGGGCCGTGCGTG
