>Addgene plasmid #44552 | pDN-T2dGZmxh | addgene partial sequence | sequence record 62682 | Zeo-R 5'-ctgatgaacagggtcacgtc-3'
GCGAAGTCGTCCTCCACGAAGTCCCGGGAGAACCCGAGCCGGTCGGTCCAGAACTCGACCGCTCCGGCGA
CGTCGCGCGCGGTGAGCACCGGAACGGCACTGGTCAACTTGGCCATGTTAATTAAACCAGCACCGTCACC
TTTGTACAATTCATCCATACCATGGGTAATACCAGCAGCAGTAACAAATTCTAACAAGACCATGTGGTCT
CTCTTTTCGTTTGGATCTTTGGATAAGGCAGATTGAGTGGATAAGTAATGGTTGTCTGGTAACAAGACTG
GACCATCACCAATTGGAGTATTTTGTTGATAATGGTCAGCTAATTGAACAGAACCATCTTCAATGTTGTG
TCTAATTTTGAAGTTAACTTTGATACCATTCTTTTGTTTGTCAGCCATGATGTAAACATTGTGAGAGTTA
TAGTTGTATTCCAATTTGTGACCTAAAATGTTACCATCTTCTTTAAAATCAATACCTTTTAATTCGATTC
TATTAACTAAGGTATCACCTTCAAACTTGACTTCAGCTCTGGTCTTGTAGTTACCGTCATCTTTGAAAAA
AATAGTTCTTTCTTGAACATAACCTTCTGGCATGGCAGACTTGAAAAAGTCATGTTGTTTCATATGATCT
GGGTATCTCGCAAAACATTGAACACCATAACCGAAAGTAGTGACTAAGGTTGGCCATGGAACTGGCAATT
TACCAGTAGTACAAATAAATTTTAAGGTCAATTTACCGTAAGTAGCATCACCTTCACCTTCACCGGAGAC
AGAAAATTTGTGACCATTAACATCACCATCTAATTCAACCAAAATTGGGACAACACCAGTGAATAATTCT
TCACCTTTAGACATTTTAATAGGATCCCCCGAATTGATCCG
